>Addgene plasmid #23215 | Cox4-DsRed retrovirus | depositor partial sequence | sequence record 10632 | Author sequence
AATTCACCATGCTTTCACTACGTCAATCTATAAGATTTTTCAAGCCAGCCACAAGAACTTTGTGTAGCTC
TAGACCACCGGTCGCCACCATGGTGCGCTCCTCCAAGAACGTCATCAAGGAGTTCATGCGCTTCAAGGTG
CGCATGGAGGGCTCCGTGAACGGCCACGAGTTCGAGATCGAGGGCGAGGGCGAGGGCCGCCCCTACGAGG
GCACCCAGACCGCCAAGCTGAAGGTGACCAAGGGCGGCCCCCTGCCCTTCGCCTGGGACATCCTGTCCCC
CCAGTTCCAGTACGGCTCCAAGGTGTACGTGAAGCACCCCGCCGACATCCCCGACTACAAGAAGCTGTCC
TTCCCCGAGGGCTTCAAGTGGGAGCGCGTGATGAACTTCGAGGACGGCGGCGTGGTGACCGTGACCCAGG
ACTCCTCCCTGCAGGACGGCTGCTTCATCTACAAGGTGAAGTTCATCGGCGTGAACTTCCCCTCCGACGG
CCCCGTAATGCAGAAGAAGACCATGGGCTGGGAGGCCTCCACCGAGCGCCTGTACCCCCGCGACGGCGTG
CTGAAGGGCGAGATCCACAAGGCCCTGAAGCTGAAGGACGGCGGCCACTACCTGGTGGAGTTCAAGTCCA
TCTACATGGCCAAGAAGCCCGTGCAGCTGCCCGGCTACTACTACGTGGACTCCAAGCTGGACATCACCTC
CCACAACGAGGACTACACCATCGTGGAGCAGTACGAGCGCACCGAGGGCCGCCACCACCTGTTCCTGTAG
GAATT
