>Addgene plasmid #23215 | Cox4-DsRed retrovirus | addgene partial sequence | sequence record 29071 | 23215 with DsRed1-N
CTTGGTCCCTTCAGCTTGGCGGTCTGGGTGCCCTCGTAGGGGCGGCCCTCGCCCTCGCCCTCGATCTCGA
ACTCGTGGCCGTTCACGGAGCCCTCCATGCGCACCTTGAAGCGCATGAACTCCTTGATGACGTTCTTGGA
GGAGCGCACCATGGTGGCGACCGGTGGTCTAGAGCTACACAAAGTTCTTGTGGCTGGCTTGAAAAATCTT
ATAGATTGACGTAGTGAAAGCATGGTGAATTTCGAGGGATCCCGGGCCCGCGGTATCAAATCAATTCTTT
GCCAAAATGATGAGACAGCACAATAACCAGCACGTTGCCCAGGAGCTGTAGGAAAAAGAAGAAGGCATGA
ACATGGTTAGCAGAGGCTCTAGAGCCGCCGGTCACACGCCAGAAGCCGAACCCCGCCCTGCCCCGTCCCC
CCCGAAGGCAGCCGTCCCCCCGCGGACAGCCCCGAGGCTGGAGAGGGAGAAGGGGACGGCGGCGCGGCGA
CGCACGAAGGCCCTCCCCGCCCATTTCCTTNCTGCCGGCGCCGCACCGCTTCGCCCCGCGCCCGCTAGAG
GGGGTGCGGCGGCGCCTCCCAGATTTCGGCTCCGCACAGATTTGGGACAAAGGAAGTCCCTGCGCCCTCT
CGCACGATTACCATAAAAGGCAATGGCTGC
