[The description below was written by a language model from this plasmid's Addgene catalogue record.]
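Description:
Cox4-DsRed retrovirus is a retroviral expression plasmid built on a Moloney retrovirus backbone of about 5 kb and designed to deliver a mitochondrially targeted red fluorescent marker into mammalian cells. It is propagated in E. coli under ampicillin selection. The record does not give a feature map, so the origin of replication, the copy number, and any mammalian selection marker are not stated. As with Moloney-based vectors in general, the expression cassette would be expected to lie between viral long terminal repeats alongside a packaging signal. This arrangement allows the transcript to be packaged into viral particles when the viral structural proteins are supplied in trans, and then stably integrated into the genome of infected dividing cells.

The insert, roughly 700 bp, consists of the mitochondrial targeting sequence of the budding yeast COX4 gene (cytochrome c oxidase subunit IV) fused at its C-terminal end to a DsRed variant. The Cox4 presequence is a classic N-terminal import signal that directs the attached protein into the mitochondrial matrix, so the fusion labels mitochondria with red fluorescence rather than expressing a functional Cox4 protein. The promoter driving the fusion is not explicitly recorded. One listed sequencing primer is a CAG-promoter primer, which hints at, but does not establish, an internal promoter of that type.

The associated publication concerns the roles of the mitofusins in mitochondrial fusion. This fits use of the construct as a stable marker for visualising mitochondrial morphology and dynamics in live or fixed cells, for example in assays that track mixing of differently labelled mitochondria.
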