Addgene plasmid #23215: Cox4-DsRed retrovirus
Depositing lab: David Chan. Depositing organization: California Institute of Technology. Publication: Mitofusins Mfn1 and Mfn2 coordinately regulate mitochondrial fusion and are essential for embryonic development. Chen H, Detmer SA, Ewald AJ, Griffin EE, Fraser SE, Chan DC. J Cell Biol. 2003 Jan 20. 160(2):189-200. 10.1083/jcb.200211046 PubMed 12527753.
Backbone
  Vector backbone: Moloney retrovirus expression plasmid
  Backbone size w/o insert (bp): 5000
  Vector type: Retroviral
Growth in bacteria
  Bacterial resistance: Ampicillin, 100 μg/mL
  Growth temperature: 37°C
  Growth strain: DH5alpha
  Copy number: Unknown
Gene/Insert
  Gene/Insert name: Cox4
  Species: S. cerevisiae (budding yeast)
  Insert size (bp): 700
  Mutation: Cox4 mitochondrial targeting sequence fused to DsRed variant
  Entrez Gene: COX4 (a.k.a. YGL187C)
  Tag / fusion protein: DsRed (C terminal on insert)
  Cloning method: Restriction Enzyme
  Sequencing primers: 5′ pCAG-F; 3′ DsRed1-N
Terms and licenses: Academic/Nonprofit Terms; Industry Terms: Not Available to Industry
How to cite: Cox4-DsRed retrovirus was a gift from David Chan (Addgene plasmid # 23215 ; http://n2t.net/addgene:23215 ; RRID:Addgene_23215)
